Addgene plasmid #1824: MMTV-SV40-Bssk
Purpose: (Empty Backbone)
Depositing lab: Philip Leder. Depositing organization: Harvard Medical School. Publication: Binary system for regulating transgene expression in mice: targeting int-2 gene expression with yeast GAL4/UAS control elements. Ornitz DM, Moreadith RW, Leder P. Proc Natl Acad Sci U S A 1991 Feb 1;88(3):698-702. 10.1073/pnas.88.3.698 PubMed 1846961.
Backbone
  Vector backbone: BlueScribe SK+
  Backbone size (bp): 7023
  Vector type: Mammalian Expression
Growth in bacteria
  Bacterial resistance: Ampicillin, 100 μg/mL
  Growth temperature: 37°C
  Growth strain: DH5alpha
  Copy number: High Copy
Gene/Insert
  Gene/Insert name: None
  Cloning method: Restriction Enzyme; 5′ cloning site HindIII (not destroyed); 3′ cloning site EcoRI (not destroyed)
  Sequencing primers: 5′ na
Terms and licenses: Academic/Nonprofit Terms; Industry Terms: Not Available to Industry
Depositor comments: SalI to HindIII MMTV-LTR from PA9; SV40 PA/intron is from CDM8. Unique cloning sites for expression from the LTR are EcoRI and HindIII. (Leder #C-197)
How to cite: MMTV-SV40-Bssk was a gift from Philip Leder (Addgene plasmid # 1824 ; http://n2t.net/addgene:1824 ; RRID:Addgene_1824)
