[The description below was written by a language model from this plasmid's Addgene catalogue record and the feature table of its GenBank file.]
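Description:
MMTV-SV40-Bssk is an empty mammalian expression backbone built on the BlueScribe SK+ phagemid, designed to place a cloned gene under the control of the mouse mammary tumor virus long terminal repeat (MMTV-LTR). It is maintained in E. coli as a high-copy plasmid through a ColE1/pUC-type origin and selected with ampicillin via the beta-lactamase gene. An f1 origin is also present, allowing single-stranded DNA rescue. The usual phagemid elements flank the expression region, namely T7 and T3 promoters, M13 and SK primer sites, and the lac promoter/operator.

According to the depositor's notes, the MMTV-LTR is a SalI to HindIII fragment taken from the plasmid PA9, and the downstream RNA-processing region comes from CDM8. That region supplies the SV40 small t antigen intron and the SV40 polyadenylation signal, which provide splicing and 3' end formation for the transcript. HindIII and EcoRI are unique sites for inserting a coding sequence between the LTR and the SV40 segment. The held feature table annotates the SV40 intron and poly(A) signal, plus a short SV40 large T nuclear localization motif that is probably just part of the SV40 fragment. It leaves the roughly 3 kb stretch between the T7 promoter and the intron unlabelled, so the LTR is not explicitly annotated. A pBR322 tet-region primer site within that stretch suggests some carried-over vector sequence. The sequence record is 6874 bp, slightly shorter than the 7023 bp catalogue size.

The associated publication describes a binary GAL4/UAS system for regulating transgene expression in mice, consistent with use of this backbone to build MMTV-driven transgenes.
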