LOCUS       Exported 6874 bp ds-DNA circular SYN 12-MAY-2021
DEFINITION  synthetic circular DNA
ACCESSION   .
VERSION     .
KEYWORDS    MMTV-SV40-Bssk
SOURCE      synthetic DNA construct
  ORGANISM  synthetic DNA construct
REFERENCE   1 (bases 1 to 6874)
  AUTHORS   Ornitz DM, Moreadith RW, Leder P
  TITLE     Binary system for regulating transgene expression in mice: targeting
            int-2 gene expression with yeast GAL4/UAS control elements.
  JOURNAL   Proc Natl Acad Sci U S A 1991 Feb 1;88(3):698-702.
  PUBMED    1846961
REFERENCE   2 (bases 1 to 6874)
  AUTHORS   .
  TITLE     Direct Submission
  JOURNAL   Exported May 12, 2021 from SnapGene Server 1.1.58
            http://www.snapgene.com
FEATURES             Location/Qualifiers
     source          1..6874
                     /organism="synthetic DNA construct"
                     /mol_type="other DNA"
     primer_bind     1..17
                     /label=M13 fwd
                     /note="common sequencing primer, one of multiple similar
                     variants"
     primer_bind     24..43
                     /label=T7
                     /note="T7 promoter, forward primer"
     promoter        24..42
                     /label=T7 promoter
                     /note="promoter for bacteriophage T7 RNA polymerase"
     primer_bind     271..290
                     /label=pBRrevBam
                     /note="pBR322 vectors, tet region, downstream of BamHI,
                     reverse primer"
     intron          3416..3481
                     /label=small t intron
                     /note="SV40 (simian virus 40) small t antigen intron"
     CDS             3611..3631
                     /codon_start=1
                     /product="nuclear localization signal of SV40 (simian virus
                     40) large T antigen"
                     /label=SV40 NLS
                     /translation="PKKKRKV"
     polyA_signal    3903..4037
                     /label=SV40 poly(A) signal
                     /note="SV40 polyadenylation signal"
     primer_bind     complement(3940..3959)
                     /label=SV40pA-R
                     /note="SV40 polyA, reverse primer"
     primer_bind     3994..4013
                     /label=EBV-rev
                     /note="SV40 polyA terminator, reverse primer"
     primer_bind     complement(4034..4050)
                     /label=SK primer
                     /note="common sequencing primer, one of multiple similar
                     variants"
     primer_bind     complement(4034..4050)
                     /label=pBluescriptSK
                     /note="For pBluescript vector"
     promoter        complement(4087..4105)
                     /label=T3 promoter
                     /note="promoter for bacteriophage T3 RNA polymerase"
     primer_bind     complement(4126..4142)
                     /label=M13 rev
                     /note="common sequencing primer, one of multiple similar
                     variants"
     primer_bind     complement(4126..4142)
                     /label=M13 Reverse
                     /note="In lacZ gene. Also called M13-rev"
     primer_bind     complement(4139..4161)
                     /label=M13/pUC Reverse
                     /note="In lacZ gene"
     protein_bind    4150..4166
                     /label=lac operator
                     /bound_moiety="lac repressor encoded by lacI"
                     /note="The lac repressor binds to the lac operator to
                     inhibit transcription in E. coli. This inhibition can be
                     relieved by adding lactose or
                     isopropyl-beta-D-thiogalactopyranoside (IPTG)."
     promoter        complement(4174..4204)
                     /label=lac promoter
                     /note="promoter for the E. coli lac operon"
     protein_bind    4219..4240
                     /label=CAP binding site
                     /bound_moiety="E. coli catabolite activator protein"
                     /note="CAP binding activates transcription in the presence
                     of cAMP."
     primer_bind     complement(4357..4374)
                     /label=L4440
                     /note="L4440 vector, forward primer"
     rep_origin      complement(4528..5116)
                     /direction=LEFT
                     /label=ori
                     /note="high-copy-number ColE1/pMB1/pBR322/pUC origin of
                     replication"
     primer_bind     complement(4608..4627)
                     /label=pBR322ori-F
                     /note="pBR322 origin, forward primer"
     CDS             complement(5287..6147)
                     /codon_start=1
                     /gene="bla"
                     /product="beta-lactamase"
                     /label=AmpR
                     /note="confers resistance to ampicillin, carbenicillin, and
                     related antibiotics"
                     /translation="MSIQHFRVALIPFFAAFCLPVFAHPETLVKVKDAEDQLGARVGYI
                     ELDLNSGKILESFRPEERFPMMSTFKVLLCGAVLSRIDAGQEQLGRRIHYSQNDLVEYS
                     PVTEKHLTDGMTVRELCSAAITMSDNTAANLLLTTIGGPKELTAFLHNMGDHVTRLDRW
                     EPELNEAIPNDERDTTMPVAMATTLRKLLTGELLTLASRQQLIDWMEADKVAGPLLRSA
                     LPAGWFIADKSGAGERGSRGIIAALGPDGKPSRIVVIYTTGSQATMDERNRQIAEIGAS
                     LIKHW"
     primer_bind     5910..5929
                     /label=Amp-R
                     /note="Ampicillin resistance gene, reverse primer"
     promoter        complement(6148..6252)
                     /gene="bla"
                     /label=AmpR promoter
     rep_origin      complement(6278..6733)
                     /direction=LEFT
                     /label=f1 ori
                     /note="f1 bacteriophage origin of replication; arrow
                     indicates direction of (+) strand synthesis"
     primer_bind     complement(6415..6436)
                     /label=F1ori-F
                     /note="F1 origin, forward primer"
     primer_bind     6627..6646
                     /label=F1ori-R
                     /note="F1 origin, reverse primer"
     primer_bind     6860..8
                     /label=M13/pUC Forward
                     /note="In lacZ gene"
     primer_bind     6874..17
                     /label=M13 Forward
                     /note="In lacZ gene. Also called M13-F20 or M13 (-21)
                     Forward"
ORIGIN
        1 gtaaaacgac ggccagtgaa ttgtaatacg actcactata gggcgaattg ggtaccgggc
       61 cccccctcga ggtcgacgct ctcccttatg cgactcctgc attaggaagc agcccagtag
      121 taggttgagg ccgttgagca ccgccgccgc aaggaatggt gcatgcaagg agatggcgcc
      181 caacagtccc ccggccacgg ggcctgccac catacccacg ccgaaacaag cgctcatgag
      241 cccgaagtgg cgagcccgat cttccccatc ggtgatgtcg gcgatatagg cgccagcaac
      301 cgcacctgtg gcgccggtga tgccggccac gatgcgtccg gcgtagagga tcccaatgat
      361 agagatttta ctgctctagt tccccataca gaattgtttc gcttagttgc agcctcaaga
      421 tatcttattc tcaaaaggcc aggatttcaa gaacatgaca tgattcctac atctgcctgt
      481 gttacttacc cttatgccat attattagga ttacctcagc taatagatat agagaaaaga
      541 ggatctactt ttcatatttc ctgttcttct tgtagattga ctaattgttt agattcttct
      601 gcctacgact atgcagcgat catagtcaag aggccgccat acgtgctgct acctgtagat
      661 attggtgatg aaccatggtt tgatgattct gccattcaaa cctttaggta tgccacagat
      721 ttaattcgag ccaagcgatt cgtcgctgcc attattctgg gcatatctgc tttaattgct
      781 attatcactt cctttgctgt agctactact gctttagtta aggagatgca aactgctacg
      841 tttgttaata atcttcatag gaatgttaca ttagccttat ctgaacaaag aataatagat
      901 ttaaaattag aagctagact taatgcttta gaagaagtag ttttagagtt gggacaagat
      961 gtggcaaact taaagaccag aatgtccacc aggtgtcatg caaattatga ttttatctgc
     1021 gttacacctt taccatataa tgcttctgag agctgggaaa gaaccaaagc tcatttattg
     1081 ggcatttgga atgacaatga gatttcatat aacatacaag aattaaccaa cctgattagt
     1141 gatatgagca aacaacatat tgacacagtg gacctcagtg gcttggctca gtcctttgcc
     1201 aatggagtaa aggctttaaa tccattagat tggacacaat atttcatttt tataggtgtt
     1261 ggagccctgc ttttagtcat agtgcttatg attttcccca ttgttttcca gtgccttgcg
     1321 aagagccttg accaagtgca gtcagatctt aacgtgcttc ttttaaaaaa gaaaaaaggg
     1381 ggaaatgccg cgcctgcagc agaaatggtt gaactcccga gagtgtccta cacctagggg
     1441 agaagcagcc aaggggttgt ttcccaccaa ggacgacccg tctgcgcaca aacggatgag
     1501 cccatcagac aaagacatat tcattctctg ctgcaaactt ggcatagctc tgctttgcct
     1561 ggggctattg ggggaagttg cggttcgtgc tcgcagggct ctcacccttg actcttttaa
     1621 tagctcttct gtgcaagatt acaatctaaa caattcggag aactcgacct tcctcctgag
     1681 gcaaggacca cagccaactt cctcttacaa gccgcatcga ttttgtcctt cagaaataga
     1741 aataagaatg cttgctaaaa attatatttt taccaataag accaatccaa taggtagatt
     1801 attagttact atgttaagaa atgaatcatt atcttttagt actattttta ctcaaattca
     1861 gaagttagaa atgggaatag aaaatagaaa gagacgctca acctcaattg aagaacaggt
     1921 gcaaggacta ttgaccacag gcctagaagt aaaaaaggga aaaaagagtg tttttgtcaa
     1981 aataggagac aggtggtggc aaccagggac ttatagggga ccttacatct acagaccaac
     2041 agatgccccc ttaccatata caggaagata tgacttaaat tgggataggt gggttacagt
     2101 caatggctat aaagtgttat atagatccct cccttttcgt gaaagactcg ccagagctag
     2161 acctccttgg tgtatgttgt ctcaagaaga aaaagacgac atgaaacaac aggtacatga
     2221 ttatatttat ctaggaacag gaatgcactt ttggggaaag attttccata ccaaggaggg
     2281 gacagtggct ggactaatag aacattattc tgcaaaaact tatggcatga gttattatga
     2341 atagccttta ttggcccaac cttgcggttc ccagggctta agtaagtttt tggttacaaa
     2401 ctgttcttaa aacgaggatg tgagacaagt ggtttcctga cttggtttgg tatcaaaggt
     2461 tctgatctga gctctgagtg ttctattttc ctatgttctt ttggaattta tccaaatctt
     2521 atgtaaatgc ttatgtaaac caagatataa aagagtgctg attttttgag taaacttgca
     2581 acagtcctaa cattcacctc ttgtgtgttt gtgtctgttc gccatcccgt ctccgctcgt
     2641 cacttatcct tcactttcca gagggtcccc ccgcagaccc cggcgtagag gatccgcacc
     2701 cttgatgact ccgtctgaat ttttggtttc agtttggtac cgaagctgcg cggcgcgtct
     2761 gcttgttact tgtttgactg ttggaattgt ttgtcttctt tgtgacctga ctgtggtttt
     2821 ctggacgtgt tgtgtctgtt agtgtctttt tgacttttgt ttcgtgtttg aatttggact
     2881 gacgactgtg tttaaaatct tagaccgacg actgtgtttg aaatcatgaa actgtttgct
     2941 ttgttcgtcg aagagtttta cttggtcccc ttaacgctta gtgagtaaga aacttaattt
     3001 tgtagacccc gctctagtgg cagtgtgttg gttgatagcc aaagttaatt tttaaaacat
     3061 agtgttttgg gggttgggga tttagctcag tgatagagct cttgcctagc aagcgcaagg
     3121 ccctgggttc ggtccccagc tctgaaaaaa aggaaagaga aacaaaacaa aaacatatag
     3181 tgttttatct gtgcttatgc ccgcagcccg agccgcaccc gccgcggacg gagcccatgc
     3241 gcgggcccag tcggcgcccg tccgcgcccc cgccctgccc cggccccggc ccccaagctt
     3301 gatatcgaat tcctgcaggt cgcggccgcg actctagagg atctttgtga aggaacctta
     3361 cttctgtggt gtgacataat tggacaaact acctacagag atttaaagct ctaaggtaaa
     3421 tataaaattt ttaagtgtat aatgtgttaa actactgatt ctaattgttt gtgtatttta
     3481 gattccaacc tatggaactg atgaatggga gcagtggtgg aatgccttta atgaggaaaa
     3541 cctgttttgc tcagaagaaa tgccatctag tgatgatgag gctactgctg actctcaaca
     3601 ttctactcct ccaaaaaaga agagaaaggt agaagacccc aaggactttc cttcagaatt
     3661 gctaagtttt ttgagtcatg ctgtgtttag taatagaact cttgcttgct ttgctattta
     3721 caccacaaag gaaaaagctg cactgctata caagaaaatt atggaaaaat atttgatgta
     3781 tagtgccttg actagagatc ataatcagcc ataccacatt tgtagaggtt ttacttgctt
     3841 taaaaaacct cccacacctc cccctgaacc tgaaacataa aatgaatgca attgttgttg
     3901 ttaacttgtt tattgcagct tataatggtt acaaataaag caatagcatc acaaatttca
     3961 caaataaagc atttttttca ctgcattcta gttgtggttt gtccaaactc atcaatgtat
     4021 cttatcatgt ctggatccac tagttctaga gcggccgcca ccgcggtgga gctccagctt
     4081 ttgttccctt tagtgagggt taatttcgag cttggcgtaa tcatggtcat agctgtttcc
     4141 tgtgtgaaat tgttatccgc tcacaattcc acacaacata cgagccggaa gcataaagtg
     4201 taaagcctgg ggtgcctaat gagtgagcta actcacatta attgcgttgc gctcactgcc
     4261 cgctttccag tcgggaaacc tgtcgtgcca gctgcattaa tgaatcggcc aacgcgcggg
     4321 gagaggcggt ttgcgtattg ggcgctcttc cgcttcctcg ctcactgact cgctgcgctc
     4381 ggtcgttcgg ctgcggcgag cggtatcagc tcactcaaag gcggtaatac ggttatccac
     4441 agaatcaggg gataacgcag gaaagaacat gtgagcaaaa ggccagcaaa aggccaggaa
     4501 ccgtaaaaag gccgcgttgc tggcgttttt ccataggctc cgcccccctg acgagcatca
     4561 caaaaatcga cgctcaagtc agaggtggcg aaacccgaca ggactataaa gataccaggc
     4621 gtttccccct ggaagctccc tcgtgcgctc tcctgttccg accctgccgc ttaccggata
     4681 cctgtccgcc tttctccctt cgggaagcgt ggcgctttct catagctcac gctgtaggta
     4741 tctcagttcg gtgtaggtcg ttcgctccaa gctgggctgt gtgcacgaac cccccgttca
     4801 gcccgaccgc tgcgccttat ccggtaacta tcgtcttgag tccaacccgg taagacacga
     4861 cttatcgcca ctggcagcag ccactggtaa caggattagc agagcgaggt atgtaggcgg
     4921 tgctacagag ttcttgaagt ggtggcctaa ctacggctac actagaagaa cagtatttgg
     4981 tatctgcgct ctgctgaagc cagttacctt cggaaaaaga gttggtagct cttgatccgg
     5041 caaacaaacc accgctggta gcggtggttt ttttgtttgc aagcagcaga ttacgcgcag
     5101 aaaaaaagga tctcaagaag atcctttgat cttttctacg gggtctgacg ctcagtggaa
     5161 cgaaaactca cgttaaggga ttttggtcat gagattatca aaaaggatct tcacctagat
     5221 ccttttaaat taaaaatgaa gttttaaatc aatctaaagt atatatgagt aaacttggtc
     5281 tgacagttac caatgcttaa tcagtgaggc acctatctca gcgatctgtc tatttcgttc
     5341 atccatagtt gcctgactcc ccgtcgtgta gataactacg atacgggagg gcttaccatc
     5401 tggccccagt gctgcaatga taccgcgaga cccacgctca ccggctccag atttatcagc
     5461 aataaaccag ccagccggaa gggccgagcg cagaagtggt cctgcaactt tatccgcctc
     5521 catccagtct attaattgtt gccgggaagc tagagtaagt agttcgccag ttaatagttt
     5581 gcgcaacgtt gttgccattg ctacaggcat cgtggtgtca cgctcgtcgt ttggtatggc
     5641 ttcattcagc tccggttccc aacgatcaag gcgagttaca tgatccccca tgttgtgcaa
     5701 aaaagcggtt agctccttcg gtcctccgat cgttgtcaga agtaagttgg ccgcagtgtt
     5761 atcactcatg gttatggcag cactgcataa ttctcttact gtcatgccat ccgtaagatg
     5821 cttttctgtg actggtgagt actcaaccaa gtcattctga gaatagtgta tgcggcgacc
     5881 gagttgctct tgcccggcgt caatacggga taataccgcg ccacatagca gaactttaaa
     5941 agtgctcatc attggaaaac gttcttcggg gcgaaaactc tcaaggatct taccgctgtt
     6001 gagatccagt tcgatgtaac ccactcgtgc acccaactga tcttcagcat cttttacttt
     6061 caccagcgtt tctgggtgag caaaaacagg aaggcaaaat gccgcaaaaa agggaataag
     6121 ggcgacacgg aaatgttgaa tactcatact cttccttttt caatattatt gaagcattta
     6181 tcagggttat tgtctcatga gcggatacat atttgaatgt atttagaaaa ataaacaaat
     6241 aggggttccg cgcacatttc cccgaaaagt gccacctaaa ttgtaagcgt taatattttg
     6301 ttaaaattcg cgttaaattt ttgttaaatc agctcatttt ttaaccaata ggccgaaatc
     6361 ggcaaaatcc cttataaatc aaaagaatag accgagatag ggttgagtgt tgttccagtt
     6421 tggaacaaga gtccactatt aaagaacgtg gactccaacg tcaaaggnnn nnnnnnnnnn
     6481 nnnnnnnnnn nnnnnnnnnn nnnnnnnnnn nnnnnntnnn nnnnnnnnnn nnnnnnnnnn
     6541 nnnnnnnnnn nnnnnnnnnn nnnnnnnnnn nnnnnnnnnn nnnnnnnnnn nnnnnnnnnn
     6601 nnnnnnnngn nnnnnnnnnn nnnnnnnnnn nnnnnnnnnn nnnnnnnnnn nnnnnnnnnn
     6661 nnnnnnnnnn nnnnnnnnnn nnnnnnnnnn nnnnnnnnnn nnnnnnnnnn nnnnnnnnnn
     6721 nnnnnnnnnn nnncccattc gccattcagg ctgcgcaact gttgggaagg gcgatcggtg
     6781 cgggcctctt cgctattacg ccagctggcg aaagggggat gtgctgcaag gcgattaagt
     6841 tgggtaacgc cagggttttc ccagtcacga cgtt
//
