>Addgene plasmid #1824 | MMTV-SV40-Bssk | addgene partial sequence | sequence record 17014 | M13-F20 5'-TGTAAAACGACGGCCAGT-3'
GGGCGAATTGGGTACCGGGCCCCCCCTCGAGGTCGACGCTCTCCCTTATGCGACTCCTGCATTAGGAAGC
AGCCCAGTAGTAGGTTGAGGCCGTTGAGCACCGCCGCCGCAAGGAATGGTGCATGCAAGGAGATGGCGCC
CAACAGTCCCCCGGCCACGGGGCCTGCCACCATACCCACGCCGAAACAAGCGCTCATGAGCCCGAAGTGG
CGAGCCCGATCTTCCCCATCGGTGATGTCGGCGATATAGGCGCCAGCAACCGCACCTGTGGCGCCGGTGA
TGCCGGCCACGATGCGTCCGGCGTAGAGGATCCCAATGATAGAGATTTTACTGCTCTAGTTCCCCATACA
GAATTGTTTCGCTTAGTTGCAGCCTCAAGATATCTTATTCTCAAAAGGCCAGGATTTCAAGAACATGACA
TGATTCCTACATCTGCCTGTGTTACTTACCCTTATGCCATATTATTAGGATTACCTCAGCTAATAGATAT
AGAGAAAAGAGGATCTACTTTTCATATTTCCTGTTCTTCTTGTAGATTGACTAATTGTTT
